>Addgene plasmid #112831 | pcDNA3.1(+)/Puro/FA/LL5BIP-GFP | addgene full sequence | sequence record 217932 | Addgene NGS Result
ACGCGTTGACATTGATTATTGACTAGTTATTAATAGTAATCAATTACGGGGTCATTAGTTCATAGCCCAT
ATATGGAGTTCCGCGTTACATAACTTACGGTAAATGGCCCGCCTGGCTGACCGCCCAACGACCCCCGCCC
ATTGACGTCAATAATGACGTATGTTCCCATAGTAACGCCAATAGGGACTTTCCATTGACGTCAATGGGTG
GAGTATTTACGGTAAACTGCCCACTTGGCAGTACATCAAGTGTATCATATGCCAAGTACGCCCCCTATTG
ACGTCAATGACGGTAAATGGCCCGCCTGGCATTATGCCCAGTACATGACCTTATGGGACTTTCCTACTTG
GCAGTACATCTACGTATTAGTCATCGCTATTACCATGGTGATGCGGTTTTGGCAGTACATCAATGGGCGT
GGATAGCGGTTTGACTCACGGGGATTTCCAAGTCTCCACCCCATTGACGTCAATGGGAGTTTGTTTTGGC
ACCAAAATCAACGGGACTTTCCAAAATGTCGTAACAACTCCGCCCCATTGACGCAAATGGGCGGTAGGCG
TGTACGGTGGGAGGTCTATATAAGCAGAGCTCTCTGGCTAACTAGAGAACCCACTGCTTACTGGCTTATC
GAAATTAATACGACTCACTATAGGGAGACCCAAGCTGGCTAGCGTTTAAACTTAAGCTTGGTACCGAGCT
CGGATCCACGGCCGGCCAACCATGGCTGAGAGAGTGCTGGTGCCCACCCAGATAGGCCGGGGGGACCGCT
ACTACACATACACGGAGTTGTTGGCTATCTCACGGCGTTTCAAGCAGAACCCCAATGAGCTCATGGTCAC
CTGGATCCTGCGGGTGTATGACCAGGGAGGCCCTGCCCTGTCCCTGAATTCTGGGGAGCTGGGGCTGCTG
GGTGACCTCACCCATGATGCCATCTTTAACTACCGCTGCAAGGCCCTGCGGGGGGCTGGCTGCCAGACTC
TCCTGAGCTGGCTGCTGCAGGCCTGGCGTCAGCGTTGGGAATCCTCCCTGCATTTTGAGGCCACCGAGTT
ACCCTTCAGGCCCTGGACCACCATGGAGGAAGGCATCCAGTTGGTGCGTGAGCTGGGCATGATTGAGTGG
ATCTACCTTGACCCAGAAGGGCCCGTGGACCTGGCCCCAGAGGATGTGGCCTTCACTCAAGGCCTGCAGC
GGCGCCTGCTCACAGCAGCCCCCTCTGAGCTGCGGCTTTCACTGGTCAGCCTGCTGGTACGTGGCATGAC
AGTGTTGGAGGCTGTGATGGAGATCCAGACTATTGCTGACGTGGGTCTGCTCTGGCGCCAGAGCCATCCA
GGCCGCACCAAGCTCATGTTGGGGCCCAACCCAACTCGTAAGGACCTCCTAGGCTGGCTGCTCAGCCACG
GTGTACCCCGGGAGCAAGTAGACAGACAGCCCACCAAGGTACTCCTAGAACTCTACATCAAAGAAGCCAA
GCGCAGTCGCGGCCACCCCAACTATGGGCTGAACGAGGAGCAGCCCCCACCACCCCCTTACTCCGACCAG
GCCTGTGGGGAAGAGCAACCGGTGCGTCATGACGGCGCGCCTATGGTGAGCAAGGGCGAGGAGCTGTTCA
CCGGGGTGGTGCCCATCCTGGTCGAGCTGGACGGCGACGTAAACGGCCACAAGTTCAGCGTGTCCGGCGA
GGGCGAGGGCGATGCCACCTACGGCAAGCTGACCCTGAAGTTCATCTGCACCACCGGCAAGCTGCCCGTG
CCCTGGCCCACCCTCGTGACCACCCTGACCTACGGCGTGCAGTGCTTCAGCCGCTACCCCGACCACATGA
AGCAGCACGACTTCTTCAAGTCCGCCATGCCCGAAGGCTACGTCCAGGAGCGCACCATCTTCTTCAAGGA
CGACGGCAACTACAAGACCCGCGCCGAGGTGAAGTTCGAGGGCGACACCCTGGTGAACCGCATCGAGCTG
AAGGGCATCGACTTCAAGGAGGACGGCAACATCCTGGGGCACAAGCTGGAGTACAACTACAACAGCCACA
ACGTCTATATCATGGCCGACAAGCAGAAGAACGGCATCAAGGTGAACTTCAAGATCCGCCACAACATCGA
GGACGGCAGCGTGCAGCTCGCCGACCACTACCAGCAGAACACCCCCATCGGCGACGGCCCCGTGCTGCTG
CCCGACAACCACTACCTGAGCACCCAGTCCGCCCTGAGCAAAGACCCCAACGAGAAGCGCGATCACATGG
TCCTGCTGGAGTTCGTGACCGCCGCCGGGATCACTCTCGGCATGGACGAGCTGTACAAGTAATCTAGAGG
GCCCGTTTAAACCCGCTGATCAGCCTCGACTGTGCCTTCTAGTTGCCAGCCATCTGTTGTTTGCCCCTCC
CCCGTGCCTTCCTTGACCCTGGAAGGTGCCACTCCCACTGTCCTTTCCTAATAAAATGAGGAAATTGCAT
CGCATTGTCTGAGTAGGTGTCATTCTATTCTGGGGGGTGGGGTGGGGCAGGACAGCAAGGGGGAGGATTG
GGAAGACAATAGCAGGCATGCTGGGGATGCGGTGGGCTCTATGGCTTCTGAGGCGGAAAGAACCAGCTGG
GGCTCTAGGGGGTATCCCC
[124 nt withheld, positions 2610-2733]
C
[91 nt withheld, positions 2735-2825]
A
[49 nt withheld, positions 2827-2875]
CCTTTGACGTTGGAGTCCACGTTCTTT
[37 nt withheld, positions 2903-2939]
ACCCTATCTCGGTCTATTCTTTTGATTTATAAGGGATTTTGCCGATTTCGGCCTATTGGTTAAAAAATGA
GCTGATTTAACAAAAATTTAACGCGAATTAATTCTGTGGAATGTGTGTCAGTTAGGGTGTGGAAAGTCCC
CAGGCTCCCCAGCAGGCAGAAGTATGCAAAGCATGCATCTCAATTAGTCAGCAACCAGGTGTGGAAAGTC
CCCAGGCTCCCCAGCAGGCAGAAGTATGCAAAGCATGCATCTCAATTAGTCAGCAACCATAGTCCCGCCC
CTAACTCCGCCCATCCCGCCCCTAACTCCGCCCAGTTCCGCCCATTCTCCGCCCCATGGCTGACTAATTT
TTTTTATTTATGCAGAGGCCGAGGCCGCCTCTGCCTCTGAGCTATTCCAGAAGTAGTGAGGAGGCTTTTT
TGGAGGCCTAGGCTTTTGCAAAAAGCTCCCGGGGCCGCCACCATGACCGAGTACAAGCCCACGGTGCGCC
TCGCCACCCGCGACGACGTCCCCCGGGCCGTACGCACCCTCGCCGCCGCGTTCGCCGACTACCCCGCCAC
GCGCCACACCGTCGACCCGGACCGCCACATCGAGCGGGTCACCGAGCTGCAAGAACTCTTCCTCACGCGC
GTCGGGCTCGACATCGGCAAGGTGTGGGTCGCGGACGACGGCGCCGCGGTGGCGGTCTGGACCACGCCGG
AGAGCGTCGAAGCGGGGGCGGTGTTCGCCGAGATCGGCCCGCGCATGGCCGAGTTGAGCGGTTCCCGGCT
GGCCGCGCAGCAACAGATGGAAGGCCTCCTGGCGCCGCACCGGCCCAAGGAGCCCGCGTGGTTCCTGGCC
ACCGTCGGCGTCTCGCCCGACCACCAGGGCAAGGGTCTGGGCAGCGCCGTCGTGCTCCCCGGAGTGGAGG
CGGCCGAGCGCGCCGGGGTGCCCGCCTTCCTGGAGACCTCCGCGCCCCGCAACCTCCCCTTCTACGAGCG
GCTCGGCTTCACCGTCACCGCCGACGTCGAGGTGCCCGAAGGACCGCGCACCTGGTGCATGACCCGCAAG
CCCGGTGCCTGATTCGAAATGACCGACCAAGCGACGCCCAACCTGCCATCACGAGATTTCGATTCCACCG
CCGCCTTCTATGAAAGGTTGGGCTTCGGAATCGTTTTCCGGGACGCCGGCTGGATGATCCTCCAGCGCGG
GGATCTCATGCTGGAGTTCTTCGCCCACCCCAACTTGTTTATTGCAGCTTATAATGGTTACAAATAAAGC
AATAGCATCACAAATTTCACAAATAAAGCATTTTTTTCACTGCATTCTAGTTGTGGTTTGTCCAAACTCA
TCAATGTATCTTATCATGTCTGTATACCGTCGACCTCTAGCTAGAGCTTGGCGTAATCATGGTCATAGCT
GTTTCCTGTGTGAAATTGTTATCCGCTCACAATTCCACACAACATACGAGCCGGAAGCATAAAGTGTAAA
GCCTGGGGTGCCTAATGAGTGAGCTAACTCACATTAATTGCGTTGCGCTCACTGCCCGCTTTCCAGTCGG
GAAACCTGTCGTGCCAGCTGCATTAATGAATCGGCCAACGCGCGGGGAGAGGCGGTTTGCGTATTGGGCG
CTCTTCCGCTTCCTCGCTCACTGACTCGCTGCGCTCGGTCGTTCGGCTGCGGCGAGCGGTATCAGCTCAC
TCAAAGGCGGTAATACGGTTATCCACAGAATCAGGGGATAACGCAGGAAAGAACATGTGAGCAAAAGGCC
AGCAAAAGGCCAGGAACCGTAAAAAGGCCGCGTTGCTGGCGTTTTTCCATAGGCTCCGCCCCCCTGACGA
GCATCACAAAAATCGACGCTCAAGTCAGAGGTGGCGAAACCCGACAGGACTATAAAGATACCAGGCGTTT
CCCCCTGGAAGCTCCCTCGTGCGCTCTCCTGTTCCGACCCTGCCGCTTACCGGATACCTGTCCGCCTTTC
TCCCTTCGGGAAGCGTGGCGCTTTCTCATAGCTCACGCTGTAGGTATCTCAGTTCGGTGTAGGTCGTTCG
CTCCAAGCTGGGCTGTGTGCACGAACCCCCCGTTCAGCCCGACCGCTGCGCCTTATCCGGTAACTATCGT
CTTGAGTCCAACCCGGTAAGACACGACTTATCGCCACTGGCAGCAGCCACTGGTAACAGGATTAGCAGAG
CGAGGTATGTAGGCGGTGCTACAGAGTTCTTGAAGTGGTGGCCTAACTACGGCTACACTAGAAGAACAGT
ATTTGGTATCTGCGCTCTGCTGAAGCCAGTTACCTTCGGAAAAAGAGTTGGTAGCTCTTGATCCGGCAAA
CAAACCACCGCTGGTAGCGGTGGTTTTTTTGTTTGCAAGCAGCAGATTACGCGCAGAAAAAAAGGATCTC
AAGAAGATCCTTTGATCTTTTCTACGGGGTCTGACGCTCAGTGGAACGAAAACTCACGTTAAGGGATTTT
GGTCATGAGATTATCAAAAAGGATCTTCACCTAGATCCTTTTAAATTAAAAATGAAGTTTTAAATCAATC
TAAAGTATATATGAGTAAACTTGGTCTGACAGTTACCAATGCTTAATCAGTGAGGCACCTATCTCAGCGA
TCTGTCTATTTCGTTCATCCATAGTTGCCTGACTCCCCGTCGTGTAGATAACTACGATACGGGAGGGCTT
ACCATCTGGCCCCAGTGCTGCAATGATACCGCGAGACCCACGCTCACCGGCTCCAGATTTATCAGCAATA
AACCAGCCAGCCGGAAGGGCCGAGCGCAGAAGTGGTCCTGCAACTTTATCCGCCTCCATCCAGTCTATTA
ATTGTTGCCGGGAAGCTAGAGTAAGTAGTTCGCCAGTTAATAGTTTGCGCAACGTTGTTGCCATTGCTAC
AGGCATCGTGGTGTCACGCTCGTCGTTTGGTATGGCTTCATTCAGCTCCGGTTCCCAACGATCAAGGCGA
GTTACATGATCCCCCATGTTGTGCAAAAAAGCGGTTAGCTCCTTCGGTCCTCCGATCGTTGTCAGAAGTA
AGTTGGCCGCAGTGTTATCACTCATGGTTATGGCAGCACTGCATAATTCTCTTACTGTCATGCCATCCGT
AAGATGCTTTTCTGTGACTGGTGAGTACTCAACCAAGTCATTCTGAGAATAGTGTATGCGGCGACCGAGT
TGCTCTTGCCCGGCGTCAATACGGGATAATACCGCGCCACATAGCAGAACTTTAAAAGTGCTCATCATTG
GAAAACGTTCTTCGGGGCGAAAACTCTCAAGGATCTTACCGCTGTTGAGATCCAGTTCGATGTAACCCAC
TCGTGCACCCAACTGATCTTCAGCATCTTTTACTTTCACCAGCGTTTCTGGGTGAGCAAAAACAGGAAGG
CAAAATGCCGCAAAAAAGGGAATAAGGGCGACACGGAAATGTTGAATACTCATACTCTTCCTTTTTCAAT
ATTATTGAAGCATTTATCAGGGTTATTGTCTCATGAGCGGATACATATTTGAATGTATTTAGAAAAATAA
ACAAATAGGGGTTCCGCGCACATTTCCCCGAAAAGTGCCACCTGACGTCGACGGATCGGGAGATCTCCCG
ATCCCCTATGGTGCACTCTCAGTACAATCTGCTCTGATGCCGCATAGTTAAGCCAGTATCTGCTCCCTGC
TTGTGTGTTGGAGGTCGCTGAGTAGTGCGCGAGCAAAATTTAAGCTACAACAAGGCAAGGCTTGACCGAC
AATTGCATGAAGAATCTGCTTAGGGTTAGGCGTTTTGCGCTGCTTCGCGATGTACGGGCCAGATAT
Features (pLannotate 1.2.2; 20 found; start..end, strand, type, name):
      8..387     +  enhancer       CMV enhancer: human cytomegalovirus immediate early enhancer
    388..591     +  promoter       CMV promoter: human cytomegalovirus (CMV) immediate early promoter
    587..620     +  LTR            5' LTR (truncated) (fragment): truncated 5' long terminal repeat (LTR) from HIV-1
    636..654     +  promoter       T7 promoter: promoter for bacteriophage T7 RNA polymerase
   1583..2302    +  CDS            EGFP: the original enhanced GFP (Yang et al., 1996) mammalian codon-optimized
   2340..2564    +  polyA_signal   bGH poly(A) signal: bovine growth hormone polyadenylation signal
   2568..2589    +  promoter       SV40 promoter (fragment): SV40 enhancer and early promoter
   2610..3038    +  rep_origin     f1 ori (sequence partly withheld): f1 bacteriophage origin of replication; arrow indicates direction of (+) strand synthesis
   3052..3381    +  promoter       SV40 promoter: SV40 enhancer and early promoter
   3402..4001    +  CDS            PuroR: puromycin N-acetyltransferase; pac from Streptomyces alboniger; confers resistance to puromycin
   4008..4166    +  CDS            ble (fragment): BLE_KLEPN - Experimental evidence at protein level: Swiss-Prot protein existence level 1. Binding protein with a strong affinity to the bleomycin family of antibiotics. Binds to CL990; an antimitotic-antibiotic compound. From Klebsiella pneumoniae.
   4161..4282    +  polyA_signal   SV40 poly(A) signal: SV40 polyadenylation signal
   4355..4371    -  protein_bind   lac operator: The lac repressor binds to the lac operator to inhibit transcription in E. coli. This inhibition can be relieved by adding lactose or isopropyl-β-D-thiogalactopyranoside (IPTG). lac repressor encoded by lacI
   4379..4409    -  promoter       lac promoter: promoter for the E. coli lac operon
   4424..4445    -  protein_bind   CAP binding site: CAP binding activates transcription in the presence of cAMP. E. coli catabolite activator protein
   4458..4550    -  CDS            lacI (fragment): lac repressor; lacI; The lac repressor binds to the lac operator to inhibit transcription in E. coli. This inhibition can be relieved by adding lactose or isopropyl-β-D-thiogalactopyranoside (IPTG).
   4733..5321    -  rep_origin     ori: high-copy-number ColE1/pMB1/pBR322/pUC origin of replication
   5492..6352    -  CDS            AmpR: β-lactamase; bla; confers resistance to ampicillin, carbenicillin, and related antibiotics
   6353..6457    -  promoter       AmpR promoter: bla
   6516..6568    -  misc_feature   bom (fragment): basis of mobility region from pBR322
