[The description below was written by a language model from this plasmid's Addgene catalogue record and pLannotate feature annotations shown in this document.]
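Description:
pcDNA3.1(+)/Puro/FA/LL5BIP-GFP is a mammalian expression plasmid built on a puromycin-selectable derivative of pcDNA3.1(+), intended for transient or stable overexpression of a GFP-tagged mouse protein. The sequenced plasmid is 6,715 nt. It is maintained in E. coli at high copy through a ColE1/pUC-type origin and selected with ampicillin via the β-lactamase gene. An f1 origin is also present, along with remnants typical of this backbone family (lac promoter/operator, short lacI and bom fragments). For selection in mammalian cells, an SV40 enhancer/early promoter drives puromycin N-acetyltransferase, terminated by the SV40 polyadenylation signal. A short fragment of a bleomycin-family resistance gene lies just downstream of PuroR and appears to be a leftover rather than a functional marker.

The expression cassette uses the human CMV immediate-early enhancer and promoter, followed by a T7 promoter, the insert, and the bovine growth hormone polyadenylation signal. The insert is LL5BIP, the product of the mouse gene 2410002F23Rik, carrying GFP at its C terminus. The feature table annotates only the EGFP coding sequence, but the unannotated region of roughly 900 nt between the T7 promoter and EGFP is where the LL5BIP open reading frame would be expected to sit. The cloning sites are not recorded, and the record does not explain the "FA" element of the name. A very short annotation labelled as an HIV-1 LTR fragment, overlapping the end of the CMV promoter, is most likely an incidental sequence match.

The construct allows fluorescent visualisation of LL5BIP in transfected cells and puromycin selection of stable lines, in the context of work describing this previously uncharacterised protein as an interactor of LL5β.
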