Addgene plasmid #112831: pcDNA3.1(+)/Puro/FA/LL5BIP-GFP
Purpose: transient/stable overexpression
Depositing lab: Tomasz Prószyński. Depositing organization: Nencki Institute. Publication: LL5β interacts with uncharacterised protein 2410002F23Rik (LL5BIP). Niewiadomski P, Prószyński TJ. Matters v. 2, n. 11 (Nov 17, 2016) 10.19185/matters.201610000003.
Backbone
  Vector backbone: pcDNA3.1(+)/Puro
  Backbone size w/o insert (bp): 5500
  Vector type: Mammalian Expression
  Selectable markers: Puromycin
Growth in bacteria
  Bacterial resistance: Ampicillin, 100 μg/mL
  Growth temperature: 37°C
  Growth strain: DH5alpha
  Copy number: High Copy
Gene/Insert
  Gene/Insert name: LL5BIP
  Species: M. musculus (mouse)
  Entrez Gene: 2410002F23Rik (a.k.a. MGC27669, MGC69849)
  Tag / fusion protein: GFP (C terminal on insert)
  Cloning method: Restriction Enzyme; 5′ cloning site Unknown (unknown if destroyed); 3′ cloning site Unknown (unknown if destroyed)
Terms and licenses: Academic/Nonprofit Terms; Industry Terms: Not Available to Industry
How to cite: pcDNA3.1(+)/Puro/FA/LL5BIP-GFP was a gift from Tomasz Prószyński (Addgene plasmid # 112831 ; http://n2t.net/addgene:112831 ; RRID:Addgene_112831)
